Addgene plasmid #17764: CJ24 (let-7 minigene)
Depositing lab: David Bartel. Depositing organization: Whitehead Institute for Biomedical Research. Publication: Intronic microRNA precursors that bypass Drosha processing. Ruby JG, Jan CH, Bartel DP. Nature. 2007 Jul 5. 448(7149):83-6. 10.1038/nature05983 PubMed 17589500.
Backbone
  Vector backbone: pMT-puro
  Backbone manufacturer: David Sabatini Lab
  Vector type: Insect Expression ; Drosophila metallothionein gene promoter drives expression
  Selectable markers: Puromycin
Growth in bacteria
  Bacterial resistance: Ampicillin, 100 μg/mL
  Growth temperature: 37°C
  Growth strain: DH5alpha
  Copy number: Unknown
Gene/Insert
  Gene/Insert name: dme-let-7 minigene (alt name: let-7)
  Species: D. melanogaster (fly)
  Insert size (bp): 870
  Entrez Gene: let-7 (a.k.a. Dmel_CR32968, CR32968, Dmel\CR32968, Let-7, dme-let-7, let7)
  Cloning method: Restriction Enzyme; 5′ cloning site SpeI (unknown if destroyed); 3′ cloning site NotI (unknown if destroyed)
  Sequencing primers: 5′ MT forward
Terms and licenses: Academic/Nonprofit Terms; Industry Terms: Not Available to Industry
Depositor comments: let-7 was amplified from genomic DNA with primers 474 bp upstream and 310 bp downstream of the let-7 hairpin and cloned into pMT-puro.
How to cite: CJ24 (let-7 minigene) was a gift from David Bartel (Addgene plasmid # 17764 ; http://n2t.net/addgene:17764 ; RRID:Addgene_17764)
