[The description below was written by a language model from this plasmid's Addgene catalogue record.]
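Description:
CJ24 (let-7 minigene) is an insect-cell expression plasmid built on the pMT-puro backbone, in which the Drosophila metallothionein gene promoter drives transcription of the insert. This promoter is metal-inducible, so expression in cultured Drosophila cells is normally switched on by adding copper or a similar metal ion. The plasmid is propagated in E. coli under ampicillin selection, and a puromycin resistance marker allows selection of transfected insect cells, for example to establish stable lines. The record gives no feature table, so the replication origin, polyadenylation signal and the promoter driving the puromycin marker are not stated, and the copy number is listed as unknown.

The payload is an approximately 870 bp fragment of the Drosophila melanogaster let-7 locus, amplified from genomic DNA so that the microRNA hairpin is flanked by 474 bp of upstream and 310 bp of downstream native sequence. It was inserted between SpeI and NotI sites downstream of the metallothionein promoter. Keeping the hairpin within its genomic context yields a primary-microRNA-like transcript that the cell's own machinery can recognise and process, first by Drosha cleavage of the flanked hairpin and then by Dicer, to produce mature let-7.

The associated study concerned intronic microRNA precursors that bypass Drosha processing. A conventionally processed microRNA such as let-7 would fit naturally as a canonical comparison in that setting, although the record does not spell out its exact experimental role. More generally, the construct is suited to inducible let-7 expression in Drosophila cell culture for studies of microRNA biogenesis or target repression.
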