>Addgene plasmid #17764 | CJ24 (let-7 minigene) | depositor partial sequence | sequence record 8726 | Author sequence
ACTAGTGACAAATGGCGGAGTAAGGATAAAAAGTCGAGTCAAAAACGGATTAATACGAAATAAATAACTA
CTAAAATAACTAAATAGAAGATCAACAGCGATCCATTAAACAAACTATAACAATAATATGTAATATGAAA
ACCATCGATAATAAATCGTAAAACTAAATTAAACTAAATATCCAACGTCATATAAATACAACTCAAAACG
TCATAATAAGAAAACTGATATGGTATAACAAACTCAAGTTTAAGTTTGAATAACACAACAAAGTAATTTA
CTTAAATACTCATCTTATGTATATTTTATTTAACATTCAAATGTAACCTTCAAAAGCATTTTTAATATGA
TTTCTCCGTATTATTTTTCTTCTTGTTTGCCATCATCGTTTCAACCAAAAACCGAACCAATGATATCCAG
AAGATCCTTTAAATACCAAACCACCTAGCAAAAAGGACTACACCAAGGACCTTTTTCTCTCTGGCAAATT
GAGGTAGTAGGTTGTATAGTAGTAATTACACATCATACTATACAATGTGCTAGCTTTCTTTGCTTGACTA
CAAGCCGCATTTGATAAAAGAATCCCAATCGAACTGCACCACTTAATAAACCCAATCCCCAGCCATACAA
AAGTTGGTGGTGCAACAAATTTTGATTGTGGACAACAAAGAAAGTGTTCTGAGCCAAACTATTGTTAAAT
ATCATTACGAATGCCAAAGTATGTAAATGCAACCGGGCATATGTAAATATTGGCATTGGTGACATGTGCA
AATGTTTGTATGGCTGATTCCCTGAGACCCTAACTTGTGACTTTTAATACCAGTTTCACAAGTTTTGATC
TCCGGTATTGGACGCAAACTTGCTGGCGGCCGC
