>Addgene plasmid #17764 | CJ24 (let-7 minigene) | addgene partial sequence | sequence record 23692 | 17764 with MT-Forward
CTCTGTGCAATGGCGGAGTAGGATAAAAAGTCGAGTCAAAAACGGATTAATACGAAATAAATAACTACTA
AAATAACTAAATAGATGATCAACAGCGATCCATTTAACGCCAAACAAACTATAACAATAATATGTAATAT
GAAAACCATCGATAATAAATCGTAAAACTAAATTAAACTAAATATCCAACATCATATAAATACAACTCAA
AACGTCATAAAAAGAAAACTGATATGGTATAACAAACTCAAGTTTAAGTTTGAATAACACAACAAAGTAA
TTTACTTAAATACTCATCTTATGTATATTTTATTTAACATTCAAATGTAACCTTCAAAAGCATTTTTAAT
ATGATTTCTCCGTATTATTTTTCTTCTTGTTTGCCATCATCGTTTCAACCAAAAACCGAACCAATGATAT
CCAGAAGATCCTTTAAATACCAAACCACCTAGCAAAAAGGACTACACCAAGGACCTTTTTCTCTCTGGCA
AATTGAGGTAGTAGGTTGTATAGTAGTAATTACACATCATACTATACAATGTGCTAGCTTTCTTTGCTTG
ACTACAAGCCGCATTTGATAAAAGAATCCCAATCGAACTGCACCACTTAATAAACCCAATCCCCAGCCAT
ACAAAAGTTGGTGGTGCAACAAATTTTGATTGTGGACAACAAAGAAAGTGTTCTGAGCCAAACTATTGTT
TAATATCATTACGAATGCCAAAGTATGTAAATGCAACCGGGCATATGTAAATATTGGCATTGGTGACATG
TGCAAATGTTTGTATGGCTGATTCCCTGAGACCCTAACTTGTGACTTTTAATACCAGTTTCACAAGTTTT
GNCTCGGATGNCGCACTGTGCGCGNGGCAGAGCTC
